>Addgene plasmid #215430 | ThcCut2 _pET29b | addgene full sequence | sequence record 426026 | Addgene NGS Result
GCCAATCCCTACGAACGGGGCCCTAATCCTACCGATGCCCTGTTAGAAGCCCGTAGCGGGCCATTTAGTG
TTTCCGAAGAGCGTGCCAGCCGCTTTGGCGCGGATGGATTTGGGGGAGGGACGATTTATTATCCGCGTGA
GAATAATACATATGGGGCTGTTGCTATTTCACCTGGCTACACTGGGACCCAGGCAAGTGTTGCCTGGCTG
GGTGAGCGGATTGCGAGTCATGGCTTTGTTGTTATCACGATTGATACTAACACGACTTTGGACCAACCTG
ATTCGAGAGCGCGCCAACTTAATGCCGCTTTAGACTATATGATTAACGATGCCAGCTCGGCCGTTCGTTC
AAGAATTGATTCCAGTCGACTTGCAGTTATGGGCCACTCAATGGGTGGGGGTGGTACATTGCGTCTGGCG
TCCCAACGGCCGGATTTAAAGGCGGCGATACCATTAACACCTTGGCATTTGAACAAGAACTGGAGTAGCG
TTCGGGTTCCGACGTTGATCATAGGCGCTGACTTAGATACAATTGCACCGGTGTTAACGCATGCTCGCCC
GTTTTATAATTCTCTCCCTACTAGTATATCCAAAGCGTATTTAGAGCTGGATGGCGCTACGCATTTTGCC
CCGAATATTCCGAATAAAATTATTGGGAAATACTCTGTTGCGTGGCTGAAGCGTTTTGTAGACAATGATA
CACGATACACACAGTTTCTGTGCCCTGGACCCCGTGATGGGCTTTTTGGAGAAGTTGAGGAATATCGGTC
TACATGTCCATTTGCGCTGGAGCTCGAGCACCACCACCACCACCACTGAGATCCGGCTGCTAACAAAGCC
CGAAAGGAAGCTGAGTTGGCTGCTGCCACCGCTGAGCAATAACTAGCATAACCCCTTGGGGCCTCTAAAC
GGGTCTTGAGGGGTTTTTTGCTGAAAGGAGGAACTATATCCGGATTGGCGAATGGG
[124 nt withheld, positions 967-1090]
C
[91 nt withheld, positions 1092-1182]
A
[49 nt withheld, positions 1184-1232]
CCTTTGACGTTGGAGTCCACGTTCTTT
[37 nt withheld, positions 1260-1296]
ACCCTATCTCGGTCTATTCTTTTGATTTATAAGGGATTTTGCCGATTTCGGCCTATTGGTTAAAAAATGA
GCTGATTTAACAAAAATTTAACGCGAATTTTAACAAAATATTAACGCTTACAATTTAGGTGGCACTTTTC
GGGGAAATGTGCGCGGAACCCCTATTTGTTTATTTTTCTAAATACATTCAAATATGTATCCGCTCATGAA
TTAATTCTTAGAAAAACTCATCGAGCATCAAATGAAACTGCAATTTATTCATATCAGGATTATCAATACC
ATATTTTTGAAAAAGCCGTTTCTGTAATGAAGGAGAAAACTCACCGAGGCAGTTCCATAGGATGGCAAGA
TCCTGGTATCGGTCTGCGATTCCGACTCGTCCAACATCAATACAACCTATTAATTTCCCCTCGTCAAAAA
TAAGGTTATCAAGTGAGAAATCACCATGAGTGACGACTGAATCCGGTGAGAATGGCAAAAGTTTATGCAT
TTCTTTCCAGACTTGTTCAACAGGCCAGCCATTACGCTCGTCATCAAAATCACTCGCATCAACCAAACCG
TTATTCATTCGTGATTGCGCCTGAGCGAGACGAAATACGCGATCGCTGTTAAAAGGACAATTACAAACAG
GAATCGAATGCAACCGGCGCAGGAACACTGCCAGCGCATCAACAATATTTTCACCTGAATCAGGATATTC
TTCTAATACCTGGAATGCTGTTTTCCCGGGGATCGCAGTGGTGAGTAACCATGCATCATCAGGAGTACGG
ATAAAATGCTTGATGGTCGGAAGAGGCATAAATTCCGTCAGCCAGTTTAGTCTGACCATCTCATCTGTAA
CATCATTGGCAACGCTACCTTTGCCATGTTTCAGAAACAACTCTGGCGCATCGGGCTTCCCATACAATCG
ATAGATTGTCGCACCTGATTGCCCGACATTATCGCGAGCCCATTTATACCCATATAAATCAGCATCCATG
TTGGAATTTAATCGCGGCCTAGAGCAAGACGTTTCCCGTTGAATATGGCTCATAACACCCCTTGTATTAC
TGTTTATGTAAGCAGACAGTTTTATTGTTCATGACCAAAATCCCTTAACGTGAGTTTTCGTTCCACTGAG
CGTCAGACCCCGTAGAAAAGATCAAAGGATCTTCTTGAGATCCTTTTTTTCTGCGCGTAATCTGCTGCTT
GCAAACAAAAAAACCACCGCTACCAGCGGTGGTTTGTTTGCCGGATCAAGAGCTACCAACTCTTTTTCCG
AAGGTAACTGGCTTCAGCAGAGCGCAGATACCAAATACTGTCCTTCTAGTGTAGCCGTAGTTAGGCCACC
ACTTCAAGAACTCTGTAGCACCGCCTACATACCTCGCTCTGCTAATCCTGTTACCAGTGGCTGCTGCCAG
TGGCGATAAGTCGTGTCTTACCGGGTTGGACTCAAGACGATAGTTACCGGATAAGGCGCAGCGGTCGGGC
TGAACGGGGGGTTCGTGCACACAGCCCAGCTTGGAGCGAACGACCTACACCGAACTGAGATACCTACAGC
GTGAGCTATGAGAAAGCGCCACGCTTCCCGAAGGGAGAAAGGCGGACAGGTATCCGGTAAGCGGCAGGGT
CGGAACAGGAGAGCGCACGAGGGAGCTTCCAGGGGGAAACGCCTGGTATCTTTATAGTCCTGTCGGGTTT
CGCCACCTCTGACTTGAGCGTCGATTTTTGTGATGCTCGTCAGGGGGGCGGAGCCTATGGAAAAACGCCA
GCAACGCGGCCTTTTTACGGTTCCTGGCCTTTTGCTGGCCTTTTGCTCACATGTTCTTTCCTGCGTTATC
CCCTGATTCTGTGGATAACCGTATTACCGCCTTTGAGTGAGCTGATACCGCTCGCCGCAGCCGAACGACC
GAGCGCAGCGAGTCAGTGAGCGAGGAAGCGGAAGAGCGCCTGATGCGGTATTTTCTCCTTACGCATCTGT
GCGGTATTTCACACCGCAATGGTGCACTCTCAGTACAATCTGCTCTGATGCCGCATAGTTAAGCCAGTAT
ACACTCCGCTATCGCTACGTGACTGGGTCATGGCTGCGCCCCGACACCCGCCAACACCCGCTGACGCGCC
CTGACGGGCTTGTCTGCTCCCGGCATCCGCTTACAGACAAGCTGTGACCGTCTCCGGGAGCTGCATGTGT
CAGAGGTTTTCACCGTCATCACCGAAACGCGCGAGGCAGCTGCGGTAAAGCTCATCAGCGTGGTCGTGAA
GCGATTCACAGATGTCTGCCTGTTCATCCGCGTCCAGCTCGTTGAGTTTCTCCAGAAGCGTTAATGTCTG
GCTTCTGATAAAGCGGGCCATGTTAAGGGCGGTTTTTTCCTGTTTGGTCACTGATGCCTCCGTGTAAGGG
GGATTTCTGTTCATGGGGGTAATGATACCGATGAAACGAGAGAGGATGCTCACGATACGGGTTACTGATG
ATGAACATGCCCGGTTACTGGAACGTTGTGAGGGTAAACAACTGGCGGTATGGATGCGGCGGGACCAGAG
AAAAATCACTCAGGGTCAATGCCAGCGCTTCGTTAATACAGATGTAGGTGTTCCACAGGGTAGCCAGCAG
CATCCTGCGATGCAGATCCGGAACATAATGGTGCAGGGCGCTGACTTCCGCGTTTCCAGACTTTACGAAA
CACGGAAACCGAAGACCATTCATGTTGTTGCTCAGGTCGCAGACGTTTTGCAGCAGCAGTCGCTTCACGT
TCGCTCGCGTATCGGTGATTCATTCTGCTAACCAGTAAGGCAACCCCGCCAGCCTAGCCGGGTCCTCAAC
GACAGGAGCACGATCATGCGCACCCGTGGGGCCGCCATGCCGGCGATAATGGCCTGCTTCTCGCCGAAAC
GTTTGGTGGCGGGACCAGTGACGAAGGCTTGAGCGAGGGCGTGCAAGATTCCGAATACCGCAAGCGACAG
GCCGATCATCGTCGCGCTCCAGCGAAAGCGGTCCTCGCCGAAAATGACCCAGAGCGCTGCCGGCACCTGT
CCTACGAGTTGCATGATAAAGAAGACAGTCATAAGTGCGGCGACGATAGTCATGCCCCGCGCCCACCGGA
AGGAGCTGACTGGGTTGAAGGCTCTCAAGGGCATCGGTCGAGATCCCGGTGCCTAATGAGTGAGCTAACT
TACATTAATTGCGTTGCGCTCACTGCCCGCTTTCCAGTCGGGAAACCTGTCGTGCCAGCTGCATTAATGA
ATCGGCCAACGCGCGGGGAGAGGCGGTTTGCGTATTGGGCGCCAGGGTGGTTTTTCTTTTCACCAGTGAG
ACGGGCAACAGCTGATTGCCCTTCACCGCCTGGCCCTGAGAGAGTTGCAGCAAGCGGTCCACGCTGGTTT
GCCCCAGCAGGCGAAAATCCTGTTTGATGGTGGTTAACGGCGGGATATAACATGAGCTGTCTTCGGTATC
GTCGTATCCCACTACCGAGATGTCCGCACCAACGCGCAGCCCGGACTCGGTAATGGCGCGCATTGCGCCC
AGCGCCATCTGATCGTTGGCAACCAGCATCGCAGTGGGAACGATGCCCTCATTCAGCATTTGCATGGTTT
GTTGAAAACCGGACATGGCACTCCAGTCGCCTTCCCGTTCCGCTATCGGCTGAATTTGATTGCGAGTGAG
ATATTTATGCCAGCCAGCCAGACGCAGACGCGCCGAGACAGAACTTAATGGGCCCGCTAACAGCGCGATT
TGCTGGTGACCCAATGCGACCAGATGCTCCACGCCCAGTCGCGTACCGTCTTCATGGGAGAAAATAATAC
TGTTGATGGGTGTCTGGTCAGAGACATCAAGAAATAACGCCGGAACATTAGTGCAGGCAGCTTCCACAGC
AATGGCATCCTGGTCATCCAGCGGATAGTTAATGATCAGCCCACTGACGCGTTGCGCGAGAAGATTGTGC
ACCGCCGCTTTACAGGCTTCGACGCCGCTTCGTTCTACCATCGACACCACCACGCTGGCACCCAGTTGAT
CGGCGCGAGATTTAATCGCCGCGACAATTTGCGACGGCGCGTGCAGGGCCAGACTGGAGGTGGCAACGCC
AATCAGCAACGACTGTTTGCCCGCCAGTTGTTGTGCCACGCGGTTGGGAATGTAATTCAGCTCCGCCATC
GCCGCTTCCACTTTTTCCCGCGTTTTCGCAGAAACGTGGCTGGCCTGGTTCACCACGCGGGAAACGGTCT
GATAAGAGACACCGGCATACTCTGCGACATCGTATAACGTTACTGGTTTCACATTCACCACCCTGAATTG
ACTCTCTTCCGGGCGCTATCATGCCATACCGCGAAAGGTTTTGCGCCATTCGATGGTGTCCGGGATCTCG
ACGCTCTCCCTTATGCGACTCCTGCATTAGGAAGCAGCCCAGTAGTAGGTTGAGGCCGTTGAGCACCGCC
GCCGCAAGGAATGGTGCATGCAAGGAGATGGCGCCCAACAGTCCCCCGGCCACGGGGCCTGCCACCATAC
CCACGCCGAAACAAGCGCTCATGAGCCCGAAGTGGCGAGCCCGATCTTCCCCATCGGTGATGTCGGCGAT
ATAGGCGCCAGCAACCGCACCTGTGGCGCCGGTGATGCCGGCCACGATGCGTCCGGCGTAGAGGATCGAG
ATCGATCTCGATCCCGCGAAATTAATACGACTCACTATAGGGGAATTGTGAGCGGATAACAATTCCCCTC
TAGAAATAATTTTGTTTAACTTTAAGAAGGAGATATACATATG
Features (pLannotate 1.2.2; 19 found; start..end, strand, type, name):
      1..723     +  CDS            PETH_UNKP (fragment): Experimental evidence at protein level: Swiss-Prot protein existence level 1. Cutinase that degrades cutin fibers prepared from tomato peels and hydrolyzes various fatty acid monoesters with acyl chain lengths of 2 to 18, with a preference for short-chain substrates (C4 substrate at most). Cannot hydrolyze olive oil (PubMed:22194294). Is also able to degrade polyethylene terephthalate (PET), the most abundant polyester plastic in the world (PubMed:22194294, PubMed:32269349). Can also depolymerize poly(epsilon-caprolactone) (PCL), a synthetic aliphatic biodegradable polyester (PubMed:22194294).
    799..816     +  CDS            9xHis (fragment): 9xHis affinity tag
    826..875     +  CDS            SET1 (fragment): solubility-enhancement tag derived from T7 phage gene 10B
    883..930     +  terminator     T7 terminator: transcription terminator for bacteriophage T7 RNA polymerase
    967..1395    +  rep_origin     f1 ori (sequence partly withheld): f1 bacteriophage origin of replication; arrow indicates direction of (+) strand synthesis
   1448..1505    +  promoter       AmpR promoter (fragment): bla
   1514..2329    -  CDS            KanR: aminoglycoside phosphotransferase; aph(3')-Ia; confers resistance to kanamycin in bacteria or G418 (Geneticin®) in eukaryotes
   2451..3039    +  rep_origin     ori: high-copy-number ColE1/pMB1/pBR322/pUC origin of replication
   3225..3364    -  misc_feature   bom: basis of mobility region from pBR322
   3466..3657    -  CDS            rop: Rop protein, which maintains plasmids at low copy number; rop
   3674..4054    +  CDS            YPB1_ECOLX: Protein predicted: Swiss-Prot protein existence level 4. From Escherichia coli.
   4126..4417    -  CDS            TcR (fragment): tetracycline efflux protein; tet; confers resistance to tetracycline
   4432..4453    -  protein_bind   CAP binding site: CAP binding activates transcription in the presence of cAMP. E. coli catabolite activator protein
   4466..5548    -  CDS            lacI: lac repressor; lacI; The lac repressor binds to the lac operator to inhibit transcription in E. coli. This inhibition can be relieved by adding lactose or isopropyl-β-D-thiogalactopyranoside (IPTG).
   5549..5626    -  promoter       lacI promoter: lacI
   5634..5913    -  CDS            TcR (fragment): tetracycline efflux protein; tet; confers resistance to tetracycline
   5939..5957    +  promoter       T7 promoter: promoter for bacteriophage T7 RNA polymerase
   5958..5982    +  protein_bind   lac operator: The lac repressor binds to the lac operator to inhibit transcription in E. coli. This inhibition can be relieved by adding lactose or isopropyl-β-D-thiogalactopyranoside (IPTG). lac repressor encoded by lacI
   5997..6019    +  RBS            RBS: efficient ribosome binding site from bacteriophage T7 gene 10 (Olins and Rangwala, 1989)
