[The description below was written by a language model from this plasmid's Addgene catalogue record and pLannotate feature annotations shown in this document.]
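Description:
ThcCut2 _pET29b is a bacterial expression plasmid of about 6.0 kb that carries a synthesized gene, codon-optimized for E. coli, encoding cutinase 2 from Thermobifida cellulosilytica in the pET29b backbone. It is selected with kanamycin through the aph(3')-Ia KanR gene and replicates from a ColE1/pMB1-type origin. The catalogue lists it as high copy, although the backbone also retains the rop gene and the bom mobility region from pBR322, which normally moderate copy number. An f1 origin is present for single-stranded DNA production. The short tetracycline-resistance fragments, the CAP site and the partial AmpR promoter are non-functional pBR322-derived remnants or annotation artefacts of the pET backbone.

Expression follows the standard pET arrangement. A T7 promoter is followed by a lac operator and the strong phage T7 gene 10 ribosome binding site, and these drive the cutinase open reading frame. The plasmid-borne lacI gene supplies repressor, so transcription stays off until IPTG is added in a host that provides T7 RNA polymerase. The annotation tool matched the coding region to a related, PET-degrading cutinase in Swiss-Prot, consistent with the insert belonging to the polyester hydrolase family. Downstream of the insert lies a six-codon histidine stretch, annotated as a fragment of a longer His tag, which presumably forms a C-terminal affinity tag for purification, though the record does not confirm that it is in frame. It is followed by the T7 terminator, and the short "SET1" hit between them is probably vector sequence rather than a deliberate solubility tag. The plasmid was made to produce recombinant enzyme for a study that screened natural enzyme diversity for nylon-6 depolymerization.
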