Addgene plasmid #215430: ThcCut2 _pET29b
Purpose: Expression construct for ThcCut2 gene, codon optimized for expression in E. coli
Depositing lab: Gregg Beckham. Depositing organization: National Laboratory of the Rockies (NLR). Publication: Natural diversity screening, assay development, and characterization of nylon-6 enzymatic depolymerization. Bell EL, Rosetto G, Ingraham MA, Ramirez KJ, Lincoln C, Clarke RW, Gado JE, Lilly JL, Kucharzyk KH, Erickson E, Beckham GT. Nat Commun. 2024 Feb 9;15(1):1217. doi: 10.1038/s41467-024-45523-5. PubMed 38336849.
Backbone
  Vector backbone: pET29b
  Vector type: Bacterial Expression
Growth in bacteria
  Bacterial resistance: Kanamycin, 50 μg/mL
  Growth temperature: 37°C
  Growth strain: DH5alpha
  Copy number: High Copy
Gene/Insert
  Gene/Insert name: ThcCut2 (alt name: Cutinase from Thermobifida cellulosilytica)
  Species: Thermobifida cellulosilytica
  Cloning method: Gene Synthesis
Resource information
  A portion of this plasmid was derived from a plasmid made by: Gene from cutinase described in Herrero Acero, E. et al. Surface engineering of a cutinase from Thermobifida cellulosilytica for improved polyester hydrolysis. Biotechnol. Bioeng. 110, 2581-2590 (2013).
Terms and licenses: Academic/Nonprofit Terms; Industry Terms: Not Available to Industry
How to cite: ThcCut2 _pET29b was a gift from Gregg Beckham (Addgene plasmid # 215430 ; http://n2t.net/addgene:215430 ; RRID:Addgene_215430)
